>Addgene plasmid #29384 | pTH441-SUP45-K175T | addgene partial sequence | sequence record 34720 | 29384 with ySUP45-F (tcaagctgacgacaagttcg)
TCCGGTAATACGAGAACTGTTTTACATAAATTTACTGTCGATCTGCCAACAAAGCATGGTAGAGGTGGTC
AATCTGCGCTTCGTTTTGCTCGTTTAAGAGAAGAAAAAAGACATAATTATGTGAGAAAGGTCGCCGAAGT
TGCTGTTCAAAATTTTATTACTAATGACAAAGTCAATGTTAAGGGTTTAATTTTAGCTGGTTCTGCTGAC
TTTAAGACCGATTTGGCTAAATCTGAATTATTCGATCCAAGACTAGCATGTAAGGTTATTTCCATCGTGG
ATGTTTCTTATGGTGGTGAAAACGGTTTCAACCAGGCTATCGAACTTTCTGCCGAAGCGTTGGCCAATGT
CAAGTATGTTCAAGAAAAGAAATTATTGGAGGCATATTTTGACGAAATTTCCCAGGACACTGGTAAATTC
TGTTATGGTATAGATGATACTTTAAAGGCATTGGATTTAGGTGCAGTCGAAAAATTAATTGTTTTCGAAA
ATTTGGAAACTATCAGATATACATTTAAAGATGCCGAGGATAATGAGGTTATAAAATTCGCTGAACCAGA
AGCCAAGGACAAGTCGTTTGCTATTGACAAAGCTACCGGCCAAGAAATGGACGTTGTCTCCGAAGAACCT
TTAATTGAATGGCTAGCAGCTAACTACAAAAACTTCGGTGCTACCTTGGAATTCATCACAGACAAATCTT
CAGAAGGTGCCCAATTTGTCACAGGTTTTGGTGGTATTGGTGCCATGCTGCGTTACAAAGTTAATTTTGA
ACAACTAGTTGATGAATCTGAGGATGAATATTATGACGAAGATGAAGGATCCAGACATCACCATCACCAT
CACTAAGCTTGAGCTCGACCTGCAGCCCAAGCTTATCGAT
