[The description below was written by a language model from this plasmid's Addgene catalogue record.]
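Description:
pTH441-SUP45-K175T is a yeast expression plasmid built on pRS315, a yeast–E. coli shuttle vector of the pRS series. It is propagated in E. coli under ampicillin selection and maintained in Saccharomyces cerevisiae through the LEU2 auxotrophic marker, which allows selection in leu2 strains on medium lacking leucine. pRS315 is generally known as a centromeric (CEN/ARS) vector kept at about one copy per yeast cell, although the record does not list these elements. No feature table is provided, so individual backbone elements cannot be confirmed beyond the catalogue fields.

The insert is a roughly 3 kb genomic fragment of the S. cerevisiae SUP45 gene (also known as YBR143C, SAL4, SUP1 or SUP47), which encodes eukaryotic translation release factor 1 (eRF1), the protein that recognises stop codons and triggers polypeptide release. The fragment was cloned between XbaI and HindIII sites, both of which remain intact. It carries a K175T amino-acid substitution. It includes 1432 bp of genomic sequence upstream of the start codon and 241 bp downstream of the stop codon, so expression presumably depends on the gene's native promoter and terminator regions rather than a heterologous promoter. No epitope tags or reporters are recorded.

The associated publication examined decoding accuracy in eRF1 mutants and how it correlates with pleiotropic quantitative traits in yeast. This plasmid therefore serves to express the K175T eRF1 variant at near-native levels, for studying how the mutation affects translation termination fidelity, stop codon readthrough and related cellular phenotypes.
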