Addgene plasmid #29384: pTH441-SUP45-K175T
Depositing lab: Tobias von der Haar. Depositing organization: London and South East University Group (LASE). Publication: Decoding accuracy in eRF1 mutants and its correlation with pleiotropic quantitative traits in yeast. Merritt GH, Naemi WR, Mugnier P, Webb HM, Tuite MF, von der Haar T. Nucleic Acids Res. 2010 Sep . 38(16):5479-92. 10.1093/nar/gkq338 PubMed 20444877.
Backbone
  Vector backbone: pRS315
  Backbone size w/o insert (bp): 5976
  Vector type: Yeast Expression
  Selectable markers: LEU2
Growth in bacteria
  Bacterial resistance: Ampicillin, 100 μg/mL
  Growth temperature: 37°C
  Growth strain: DH5alpha
  Copy number: Low Copy
Gene/Insert
  Gene/Insert name: SUP45 gene encoding translation release factor 1 from S. cerevisiae (alt name: eRF1)
  Species: S. cerevisiae (budding yeast)
  Insert size (bp): 2984
  Mutation: K175T mutant gene including genomic sequence 1432 bp upstream of AUG and 241 bp downstream of stop codon.
  GenBank ID: NM_001178491
  Entrez Gene: SUP45 (a.k.a. YBR143C, SAL4, SUP1, SUP47)
  Cloning method: Restriction Enzyme; 5′ cloning site XbaI (not destroyed); 3′ cloning site HindIII (not destroyed)
  Sequencing primers: 5′ n/a
Terms and licenses: Academic/Nonprofit Terms; Industry Terms: Not Available to Industry
How to cite: pTH441-SUP45-K175T was a gift from Tobias von der Haar (Addgene plasmid # 29384 ; http://n2t.net/addgene:29384 ; RRID:Addgene_29384)
